Addgene plasmid #164472: opto-RhoA-mCherry_pcDNA3.1
Purpose: Expresses opto-RhoA (RhoA-GGGSx2-BcLOV4-GGGSx2-mCherry) in a pcDNA3.1 backbone.
Depositing lab: Brian Chow. Publication: Single-Component Optogenetic Tools for Inducible RhoA GTPase Signaling. Berlew EE, Kuznetsov IA, Yamada K, Bugaj LJ, Boerckel JD, Chow BY. Adv Biol. 2021 Sep;5(9):e2100810. doi: 10.1002/adbi.202100810. PubMed 34288599.
Backbone
  Vector backbone: pcDNA3.1
  Backbone size w/o insert (bp): 5372
  Total vector size (bp): 8492
  Vector type: Mammalian Expression
Growth in bacteria
  Bacterial resistance: Ampicillin, 100 μg/mL
  Growth temperature: 37°C
  Growth strain: DH5alpha
  Copy number: Unknown
Gene/Insert
  Gene/Insert name: opto-RhoA
  Species: H. sapiens (human)
  Insert size (bp): 3120
  Promoter: CMV
  Tag / fusion protein: mCherry (C terminal on insert)
  Cloning method: Gibson Cloning
  Sequencing primers: 5′ CGCAAATGGGCGGTAGGCGTG; 3′ TAGAAGGCACAGTCGAGG
Terms and licenses: Academic/Nonprofit Terms; Industry Terms: Not Available to Industry
How to cite: opto-RhoA-mCherry_pcDNA3.1 was a gift from Brian Chow (Addgene plasmid # 164472 ; http://n2t.net/addgene:164472 ; RRID:Addgene_164472)
