[The description below was written by a language model from this plasmid's Addgene catalogue record and pLannotate feature annotations shown in this document.]
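Description:
opto-RhoA-mCherry_pcDNA3.1 is a mammalian expression plasmid of about 8.5 kb built on the pcDNA3.1 backbone, carrying a roughly 3.1 kb insert introduced by Gibson cloning. It is propagated in E. coli through a high-copy ColE1/pUC-type origin and selected with ampicillin via the β-lactamase gene. An f1 origin is also present. The backbone retains an SV40 early promoter driving the neomycin phosphotransferase gene with an SV40 polyadenylation signal, a standard arrangement that would allow G418 selection of stably transfected mammalian cells, although the record does not describe such use. The short lacI, ble, HIV-1 LTR and bom fragments in the automated annotation are most likely backbone remnants or incidental sequence matches rather than functional elements.

The payload is a single open reading frame under the CMV immediate-early enhancer and promoter, terminated by the bovine growth hormone polyadenylation signal; a T7 promoter lies just upstream of the coding region. The encoded protein, opto-RhoA, is human RhoA joined through a doubled GGGS linker to BcLOV4, which is joined in turn through a second such linker to a C-terminal mCherry. The feature table identifies the RhoA and mCherry segments. It labels part of the intervening region as a phototropin fragment, which fits the blue-light-sensing LOV domain of BcLOV4, since the annotation tool has no BcLOV4 entry. BcLOV4 is a photoreceptor that associates with the plasma membrane under blue light, so the fusion is a single-component optogenetic tool for light-inducible RhoA GTPase signalling. The red fluorescent mCherry tag reports expression and subcellular localisation.
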