Features (pLannotate 1.2.2; 22 found; start..end, strand, type, name):
    242..670     -  rep_origin     f1 ori (sequence partly withheld): f1 bacteriophage origin of replication; arrow indicates direction of (+) strand synthesis
    691..712     -  promoter       SV40 promoter (fragment): SV40 enhancer and early promoter
    716..940     -  polyA_signal   bGH poly(A) signal: bovine growth hormone polyadenylation signal
    984..1691    -  CDS            mCherry: mCherry is a basic (constitutively fluorescent) red fluorescent protein published in 2004, derived from Discosoma sp.. It is reported to be a very rapidly-maturing monomer with low acid sensitivity.
   2400..2747    -  CDS            PHOT (fragment): PHOT_CHLRE - Experimental evidence at protein level: Swiss-Prot protein existence level 1. Protein kinase that acts as a blue light photoreceptor (PubMed:15695460, PubMed:24285544). Required for non-photochemical quenching (NPQ), a mechanism that converts and dissipates the harmful excess absorbed light energy into heat and protect the photosynthetic apparatus from photo-oxidative damage (PubMed:27626383). Controls the energy-dependent chlorophyll fluorescence quenching (qE) activity of chlorophyll excited states by inducing the expression of the qE effector protein LHCSR3 in high light intens
   3529..4091    -  CDS            RhoA (fragment) (sequence partly withheld): human Rho family small GTPase RhoA
   4151..4169    -  promoter       T7 promoter: promoter for bacteriophage T7 RNA polymerase
   4185..4218    -  LTR            5' LTR (truncated) (fragment): truncated 5' long terminal repeat (LTR) from HIV-1
   4214..4417    -  promoter       CMV promoter: human cytomegalovirus (CMV) immediate early promoter
   4418..4797    -  enhancer       CMV enhancer: human cytomegalovirus immediate early enhancer
   4952..5004    +  misc_feature   bom (fragment): basis of mobility region from pBR322
   5063..5167    +  promoter       AmpR promoter: bla
   5168..6028    +  CDS            AmpR: β-lactamase; bla; confers resistance to ampicillin, carbenicillin, and related antibiotics
   6199..6787    +  rep_origin     ori: high-copy-number ColE1/pMB1/pBR322/pUC origin of replication
   6970..7062    +  CDS            lacI (fragment): lac repressor; lacI; The lac repressor binds to the lac operator to inhibit transcription in E. coli. This inhibition can be relieved by adding lactose or isopropyl-β-D-thiogalactopyranoside (IPTG).
   7075..7096    +  protein_bind   CAP binding site: CAP binding activates transcription in the presence of cAMP. E. coli catabolite activator protein
   7111..7141    +  promoter       lac promoter: promoter for the E. coli lac operon
   7149..7165    +  protein_bind   lac operator: The lac repressor binds to the lac operator to inhibit transcription in E. coli. This inhibition can be relieved by adding lactose or isopropyl-β-D-thiogalactopyranoside (IPTG). lac repressor encoded by lacI
   7238..7359    -  polyA_signal   SV40 poly(A) signal: SV40 polyadenylation signal
   7354..7512    -  CDS            ble (fragment): BLE_KLEPN - Experimental evidence at protein level: Swiss-Prot protein existence level 1. Binding protein with a strong affinity to the bleomycin family of antibiotics. Binds to CL990; an antimitotic-antibiotic compound. From Klebsiella pneumoniae.
   7536..8327    -  CDS            neo: KKA2_KLEPN - Also known as kan, nptII. Experimental evidence at protein level: Swiss-Prot protein existence level 1. Resistance to kanamycin, neomycin, paromomycin, ribostamycin, butirosin and gentamicin B. From Klebsiella pneumoniae.
   8394..228     -  promoter       SV40 promoter (across the origin): SV40 enhancer and early promoter
>Addgene plasmid #164472 | opto-RhoA-mCherry_pcDNA3.1 | addgene full sequence | sequence record 324999 | Addgene NGS Result
GCCATGGGGCGGAGAATGGGCGGAACTGGGCGGAGTTAGGGGCGGGATGGGCGGAGTTAGGGGCGGGACT
ATGGTTGCTGACTAATTGAGATGCATGCTTTGCATACTTCTGCCTGCTGGGGAGCCTGGGGACTTTCCAC
ACCTGGTTGCTGACTAATTGAGATGCATGCTTTGCATACTTCTGCCTGCTGGGGAGCCTGGGGACTTTCC
ACACCCTAACTGACACACATTCCACAGAATTAATTCGCGTTAAATTTTTGTTAAATCAGCTCATTTTTTA
ACCAATAGGCCGAAATCGGCAAAATCCCTTATAAATCAAAAGAATAGACCGAGATAGGGT
[37 nt withheld, positions 341-377]
AAAGAACGTGGACTCCAACGTCAAAGG
[49 nt withheld, positions 405-453]
T
[91 nt withheld, positions 455-545]
G
[124 nt withheld, positions 547-670]
GGGGATACCCCCTAGAGCCCCAGCTGGTTCTTTCCGCCTCAGAAGCCATAGAGCCCACCGCATCCCCAGC
ATGCCTGCTATTGTCTTCCCAATCCTCCCCCTTGCTGTCCTGCCCCACCCCACCCCCCAGAATAGAATGA
CACCTACTCAGACAATGCGATGCAATTTCCTCATTTTATTAGGAAAGGACAGTGGGAGTGGCACCTTCCA
GGGTCAAGGAAGGCACGGGGGAGGGGCAAACAACAGATGGCTGGCAACTAGAAGGCACAGTCGAGGCTGA
TCAGCGGGTTTAAACGGGCCCTCTAGATCATTACTTGTACAGCTCGTCCATGCCGCCGGTGGAGTGGCGG
CCCTCGGCGCGTTCGTACTGTTCCACGATGGTGTAGTCCTCGTTGTGGGAGGTGATGTCCAACTTGATGT
TGACGTTGTAGGCGCCGGGCAGCTGCACGGGCTTCTTGGCCTTGTAGGTGGTCTTGACCTCAGCGTCGTA
GTGGCCGCCGTCCTTCAGCTTCAGCCTCTGCTTGATCTCGCCCTTCAGGGCGCCGTCCTCGGGGTACATC
CGCTCGGAGGAGGCCTCCCAGCCCATGGTCTTCTTCTGCATTACGGGGCCGTCGGAGGGGAAGTTGGTGC
CGCGCAGCTTCACCTTGTAGATGAACTCGCCGTCCTGCAGGGAGGAGTCCTGGGTCACGGTCACCACGCC
GCCGTCCTCGAAGTTCATCACGCGCTCCCACTTGAAGCCCTCGGGGAAGGACAGCTTCAAGTAGTCGGGG
ATGTCGGCGGGGTGCTTCACGTAGGCCTTGGAGCCGTACATGAACTGAGGGGACAGGATGTCCCAGGCGA
AGGGCAGGGGGCCACCCTTGGTCACCTTCAGCTTGGCGGTCTGGGTGCCCTCGTAGGGGCGGCCCTCGCC
CTCGCCCTCGATCTCGAACTCGTGGCCGTTCACGGAGCCCTCCATGTGCACCTTGAAGCGCATGAACTCC
TTGATGATGGCCATGTTATCCTCCTCGCCCTTGCTCACCATAGATCCTCCACCTGATCCACCACCGAATT
CAAATCTTTCCAGTTTAGGAGCGACAGTCAGCACCACCCAGCCGACCCTGCCCATCTCATCCTTACAGGG
GGTAAAGTGGCACACGTACTTCTCCTCGGCCTTCTTCCAGCCTCTCTCCCGATTGGCTGTGGTGCCGCTG
AAGATGTTCTGAGACTTCTTGATCTCCTCGATGCCTGTCAGCAGGCCTGTCTCCACAGACACGGCCCTGC
CTGCTTTGATGCCTTCCCTCACCACGTTCTTAAAGGTCCGTGGCACAGAGGAAGGGGAGTGCTCTGTCAG
CACCTTGAAGATATCCTTGTCCACGATTGGGGCCACCAGGCCATTAGGCATATTCAGGTTCAGCATATCC
ACGATGCCGGGGCTGAAGTACTTCACGATCAGGTTCTGGGACTGTGGCTGATAGCTCAGCACCAGGTACT
TAGAATAGGCGGTGTAAAACTCCTCCACCTGTGTCTTGAACTGCAGCTTGCCGATCCTATCGATCAGCTC
GCCCTCCATGCCGGCCTCGTCTCTGATCTCCACGGTATTGGCCTTGTACTTCTTAAAAGACTTAAAGAAG
GATGTCTTGCCATAGTTGGAGGCATTGTTAGACTCCTTGGACCGCACGCTGGGGGTCTTATTAGAGCCCT
CGATGAAGGAGCCTGTATCCTCGTCGTTCAGGCTCAGGATTCTCAGCACGTCGGTCCGGCTGTGGATTGT
GGTAGAACAGTTGATCTGGCCGCCCAGAAAGAATCTCACATCGCCATTGCCGTCCAGCAGAGGGGACACG
TACAGCAGGTTCCAAAAGGGATCGCCATTCTTCCGATAGTTCAGCAGCAGCTCCACTGTCTCCTCGCGAT
TCTCGATGGAGGTGCGCAGCCTCTTTGTGGCCTGCCGGTCGGTAAAGCTGCCCTGCAGGAAGCGGCAGTT
CCTTGGGATGATATCAGAGCGGGAATAGCCGGTCACGCTCACGAATCCGTCGCTTGCGAACACGATGGGA
TTATCGGCTCTCCGTGGGTCTGTCAGACAGAAGCAATCGCCCAGGCCTGGGTACCTCTCCTTGTCGTTTG
CCAGGGCCATTGTGGCGGATGCGGTCACCTGGTGCTTCACAAATCTAGGATACAGGTCAGAGGCCAGCAG
CTTCTCGATCTGCTCCTGGGAGCCATTGAAGATATCCTCCAGGCCGGGCAGCACGTTGTGGGTTGCTCCC
TTGATGTCGTGGCTCAGGCGCCTGGCGTGGCTATTAGAGATGTTGATCTGCTTAGGGGCCTCGCTGCTCA
CGTATGTGCTGTAGATGGTAGACAGCAGGCGTGTGGCCTCATCGATCAGCCTATTGTACTCGTCGATCTT
CTGCAGAAACTCCAGGTTCTCGGAACAGGCCCTGCTCTGGCAAAACTTCAGGAATCTGTGGGCTGTGGTG
GGATTGTGCAGCACGATATAAAACACCTCGGAGCTAAAGAAATCGGCGAAGTTGCCGGCAGAGGACAGGC
CCAGGCCATTTCCGTTAGAGCCATTCCGGCTAGACACGGAGCCCTGGTTGGATGGGCTTGTCTGGGTGCT
GCCCTTGGTGGAGCTGCCTGCGTCGCGAGAGAATGTGATTCTCCGAGGAGACTCGGAGGTGCTCTTGGCG
GAATTGGGTGTGATGGGGATTCTCTTGCTGTTAGGGGTCTGGGCGCGCTCTGGGCAGGCGCTCAGAGGTG
GCAGAGGGGCTGTCTTATTGTATGAGTCGTATTCGTCGCTAAAGCTCCTGGAAGGGGGGCCGTCTCTGTT
CTGGTAGTAATGGTCGATTGCGTCTGTGGCCATTGACCCTCCTCCTGATCCGCCACCCCCAGATTTTTTC
TTCCCACGTCT
[540 nt withheld, positions 3552-4091]
TGACATGGATCCGAGCTCGGTACCAAGCTTAAGTTTAAACGCTAGCCAGCTTGGGTCTCCCTATAGTGAG
TCGTATTAATTTCGATAAGCCAGTAAGCAGTGGGTTCTCTAGTTAGCCAGAGAGCTCTGCTTATATAGAC
CTCCCACCGTACACGCCTACCGCCCATTTGCGTCAATGGGGCGGAGTTGTTACGACATTTTGGAAAGTCC
CGTTGATTTTGGTGCCAAAACAAACTCCCATTGACGTCAATGGGGTGGAGACTTGGAAATCCCCGTGAGT
CAAACCGCTATCCACGCCCATTGATGTACTGCCAAAACCGCATCACCATGGTAATAGCGATGACTAATAC
GTAGATGTACTGCCAAGTAGGAAAGTCCCATAAGGTCATGTACTGGGCATAATGCCAGGCGGGCCATTTA
CCGTCATTGACGTCAATAGGGGGCGTACTTGGCATATGATACACTTGATGTACTGCCAAGTGGGCAGTTT
ACCGTAAATACTCCACCCATTGACGTCAATGGAAAGTCCCTATTGGCGTTACTATGGGAACATACGTCAT
TATTGACGTCAATGGGCGGGGGTCGTTGGGCGGTCAGCCAGGCGGGCCATTTACCGTAAGTTATGTAACG
CGGAACTCCATATATGGGCTATGAACTAATGACCCCGTAATTGATTACTATTAATAACTAGTCAATAATC
AATGTCAACGCGTATATCTGGCCCGTACATCGCGAAGCAGCGCAAAACGCCTAACCCTAAGCAGATTCTT
CATGCAATTGTCGGTCAAGCCTTGCCTTGTTGTAGCTTAAATTTTGCTCGCGCACTACTCAGCGACCTCC
AACACACAAGCAGGGAGCAGATACTGGCTTAACTATGCGGCATCAGAGCAGATTGTACTGAGAGTGCACC
ATAGGGGATCGGGAGATCTCCCGATCCGTCGACGTCAGGTGGCACTTTTCGGGGAAATGTGCGCGGAACC
CCTATTTGTTTATTTTTCTAAATACATTCAAATATGTATCCGCTCATGAGACAATAACCCTGATAAATGC
TTCAATAATATTGAAAAAGGAAGAGTATGAGTATTCAACATTTCCATGTCGCCCTTATTCCCTTTTTTGC
GGCATTTTGCCTTCCTGTTTTTGCTCACCCAGAAACGCTGGTGAAAGTAAAAGATGCTGAAGATCAGTTG
GGTGCACGAGTGGGTTACATCGAACTGGATCTCAACAGCGGTAAGATCCTTGAGAGTTTTCGCCCCGAAG
AACGTTTTCCAATGATGAGCACTTTTAAAGTTCTGCTATGTGGCGCGGTATTATCCCGTATTGACGCCGG
GCAAGAGCAACTCGGTCGCCGCATACACTATTCTCAGAATGACTTGGTTGAGTACTCACCAGTCACAGAA
AAGCATCTTACGGATGGCATGACAGTAAGAGAATTATGCAGTGCTGCCATAACCATGAGTGATAACACTG
CGGCCAACTTACTTCTGACAACGATCGGAGGACCGAAGGAGCTAACCGCTTTTTTGCACAACATGGGGGA
TCATGTAACTCGCCTTGATCGTTGGGAACCGGAGCTGAATGAAGCCATACCAAACGACGAGCGTGACACC
ACGATGCCTGTAGCAATGGCAACAACGTTGCGCAAACTATTAACTGGCGAACTACTTACTCTAGCTTCCC
GGCAACAATTAATAGACTGGATGGAGGCGGATAAAGTTGCAGGACCACTTCTGCGCTCGGCCCTTCCGGC
TGGCTGGTTTATTGCTGATAAATCTGGAGCCGGTGAGCGTGGGTCTCGCGGTATCATTGCAGCACTGGGG
CCAGATGGTAAGCCCTCCCGTATCGTAGTTATCTACACGACGGGGAGTCAGGCAACTATGGATGAACGAA
ATAGACAGATCGCTGAGATAGGTGCCTCACTGATTAAGCATTGGTAACTGTCAGACCAAGTTTACTCATA
TATACTTTAGATTGATTTAAAACTTCATTTTTAATTTAAAAGGATCTAGGTGAAGATCCTTTTTGATAAT
CTCATGACCAAAATCCCTTAACGTGAGTTTTCGTTCCACTGAGCGTCAGACCCCGTAGAAAAGATCAAAG
GATCTTCTTGAGATCCTTTTTTTCTGCGCGTAATCTGCTGCTTGCAAACAAAAAAACCACCGCTACCAGC
GGTGGTTTGTTTGCCGGATCAAGAGCTACCAACTCTTTTTCCGAAGGTAACTGGCTTCAGCAGAGCGCAG
ATACCAAATACTGTTCTTCTAGTGTAGCCGTAGTTAGGCCACCACTTCAAGAACTCTGTAGCACCGCCTA
CATACCTCGCTCTGCTAATCCTGTTACCAGTGGCTGCTGCCAGTGGCGATAAGTCGTGTCTTACCGGGTT
GGACTCAAGACGATAGTTACCGGATAAGGCGCAGCGGTCGGGCTGAACGGGGGGTTCGTGCACACAGCCC
AGCTTGGAGCGAACGACCTACACCGAACTGAGATACCTACAGCGTGAGCTATGAGAAAGCGCCACGCTTC
CCGAAGGGAGAAAGGCGGACAGGTATCCGGTAAGCGGCAGGGTCGGAACAGGAGAGCGCACGAGGGAGCT
TCCAGGGGGAAACGCCTGGTATCTTTATAGTCCTGTCGGGTTTCGCCACCTCTGACTTGAGCGTCGATTT
TTGTGATGCTCGTCAGGGGGGCGGAGCCTATGGAAAAACGCCAGCAACGCGGCCTTTTTACGGTTCCTGG
CCTTTTGCTGGCCTTTTGCTCACATGTTCTTTCCTGCGTTATCCCCTGATTCTGTGGATAACCGTATTAC
CGCCTTTGAGTGAGCTGATACCGCTCGCCGCAGCCGAACGACCGAGCGCAGCGAGTCAGTGAGCGAGGAA
GCGGAAGAGCGCCCAATACGCAAACCGCCTCTCCCCGCGCGTTGGCCGATTCATTAATGCAGCTGGCACG
ACAGGTTTCCCGACTGGAAAGCGGGCAGTGAGCGCAACGCAATTAATGTGAGTTAGCTCACTCATTAGGC
ACCCCAGGCTTTACACTTTATGCTTCCGGCTCGTATGTTGTGTGGAATTGTGAGCGGATAACAATTTCAC
ACAGGAAACAGCTATGACCATGATTACGCCAAGCTCTAGCTAGAGGTCGACGGTATACAGACATGATAAG
ATACATTGATGAGTTTGGACAAACCACAACTAGAATGCAGTGAAAAAAATGCTTTATTTGTGAAATTTGT
GATGCTATTGCTTTATTTGTAACCATTATAAGCTGCAATAAACAAGTTGGGGTGGGCGAAGAACTCCAGC
ATGAGATCCCCGCGCTGGAGGATCATCCAGCCGGCGTCCCGGAAAACGATTCCGAAGCCCAACCTTTCAT
AGAAGGCGGCGGTGGAATCGAAATCTCGTGATGGCAGGTTGGGCGTCGCTTGGTCGGTCATTTCGAACCC
CAGAGTCCCGCTCAGAAGAACTCGTCAAGAAGGCGATAGAAGGCGATGCGCTGCGAATCGGGAGCGGCGA
TACCGTAAAGCACGAGGAAGCGGTCAGCCCATTCGCCGCCAAGCTCTTCAGCAATATCACGGGTAGCCAA
CGCTATGTCCTGATAGCGGTCCGCCACACCCAGCCGGCCACAGTCGATGAATCCAGAAAAGCGGCCATTT
TCCACCATGATATTCGGCAAGCAGGCATCGCCATGGGTCACGACGAGATCCTCGCCGTCGGGCATGCGCG
CCTTGAGCCTGGCGAACAGTTCGGCTGGCGCGAGCCCCTGATGCTCTTCGTCCAGATCATCCTGATCGAC
AAGACCGGCTTCCATCCGAGTACGTGCTCGCTCGATGCGATGTTTCGCTTGGTGGTCGAATGGGCAGGTA
GCCGGATCAAGCGTATGCAGCCGCCGCATTGCATCAGCCATGATGGATACTTTCTCGGCAGGAGCAAGGT
GAGATGACAGGAGATCCTGCCCCGGCACTTCGCCCAATAGCAGCCAGTCCCTTCCCGCTTCAGTGACAAC
GTCGAGCACAGCTGCGCAAGGAACGCCCGTCGTGGCCAGCCACGATAGCCGCGCTGCCTCGTCCTGCAGT
TCATTCAGGGCACCGGACAGGTCGGTCTTGACAAAAAGAACCGGGCGCCCCTGCGCTGACAGCCGGAACA
CGGCGGCATCAGAGCAGCCGATTGTCTGTTGTGCCCAGTCATAGCCGAATAGCCTCTCCACCCAAGCGGC
CGGAGAACCTGCGTGCAATCCATCTTGTTCAATCATGCGAAACGATCCTCATCCTGTCTCTTGATCAGAT
CCGAAAATGGATATACAAGCTCCCGGGAGCTTTTTGCAAAAGCCTAGGCCTCCAAAAAAGCCTCCTCACT
ACTTCTGGAATAGCTCAGAGGCAGAGGCGGCCTCGGCCTCTGCATAAATAAAAAAAATTAGTCA
