>Addgene plasmid #164472 | opto-RhoA-mCherry_pcDNA3.1 | depositor partial sequence | sequence record 319265 | RhoA-GGGSx2-BcLOV4-GGGSx2-mCherry
ATGTCA
[540 nt withheld, positions 7-546]
AGACGTGGGAAGAAAAAATCTGGGGGTGGCGGATCAGGAGGAGGGTCAATGGCCACAGACGCAATCGACC
ATTACTACCAGAACAGAGACGGCCCCCCTTCCAGGAGCTTTAGCGACGAATACGACTCATACAATAAGAC
AGCCCCTCTGCCACCTCTGAGCGCCTGCCCAGAGCGCGCCCAGACCCCTAACAGCAAGAGAATCCCCATC
ACACCCAATTCCGCCAAGAGCACCTCCGAGTCTCCTCGGAGAATCACATTCTCTCGCGACGCAGGCAGCT
CCACCAAGGGCAGCACCCAGACAAGCCCATCCAACCAGGGCTCCGTGTCTAGCCGGAATGGCTCTAACGG
AAATGGCCTGGGCCTGTCCTCTGCCGGCAACTTCGCCGATTTCTTTAGCTCCGAGGTGTTTTATATCGTG
CTGCACAATCCCACCACAGCCCACAGATTCCTGAAGTTTTGCCAGAGCAGGGCCTGTTCCGAGAACCTGG
AGTTTCTGCAGAAGATCGACGAGTACAATAGGCTGATCGATGAGGCCACACGCCTGCTGTCTACCATCTA
CAGCACATACGTGAGCAGCGAGGCCCCTAAGCAGATCAACATCTCTAATAGCCACGCCAGGCGCCTGAGC
CACGACATCAAGGGAGCAACCCACAACGTGCTGCCCGGCCTGGAGGATATCTTCAATGGCTCCCAGGAGC
AGATCGAGAAGCTGCTGGCCTCTGACCTGTATCCTAGATTTGTGAAGCACCAGGTGACCGCATCCGCCAC
AATGGCCCTGGCAAACGACAAGGAGAGGTACCCAGGCCTGGGCGATTGCTTCTGTCTGACAGACCCACGG
AGAGCCGATAATCCCATCGTGTTCGCAAGCGACGGATTCGTGAGCGTGACCGGCTATTCCCGCTCTGATA
TCATCCCAAGGAACTGCCGCTTCCTGCAGGGCAGCTTTACCGACCGGCAGGCCACAAAGAGGCTGCGCAC
CTCCATCGAGAATCGCGAGGAGACAGTGGAGCTGCTGCTGAACTATCGGAAGAATGGCGATCCCTTTTGG
AACCTGCTGTACGTGTCCCCTCTGCTGGACGGCAATGGCGATGTGAGATTCTTTCTGGGCGGCCAGATCA
ACTGTTCTACCACAATCCACAGCCGGACCGACGTGCTGAGAATCCTGAGCCTGAACGACGAGGATACAGG
CTCCTTCATCGAGGGCTCTAATAAGACCCCCAGCGTGCGGTCCAAGGAGTCTAACAATGCCTCCAACTAT
GGCAAGACATCCTTCTTTAAGTCTTTTAAGAAGTACAAGGCCAATACCGTGGAGATCAGAGACGAGGCCG
GCATGGAGGGCGAGCTGATCGATAGGATCGGCAAGCTGCAGTTCAAGACACAGGTGGAGGAGTTTTACAC
CGCCTATTCTAAGTACCTGGTGCTGAGCTATCAGCCACAGTCCCAGAACCTGATCGTGAAGTACTTCAGC
CCCGGCATCGTGGATATGCTGAACCTGAATATGCCTAATGGCCTGGTGGCCCCAATCGTGGACAAGGATA
TCTTCAAGGTGCTGACAGAGCACTCCCCTTCCTCTGTGCCACGGACCTTTAAGAACGTGGTGAGGGAAGG
CATCAAAGCAGGCAGGGCCGTGTCTGTGGAGACAGGCCTGCTGACAGGCATCGAGGAGATCAAGAAGTCT
CAGAACATCTTCAGCGGCACCACAGCCAATCGGGAGAGAGGCTGGAAGAAGGCCGAGGAGAAGTACGTGT
GCCACTTTACCCCCTGTAAGGATGAGATGGGCAGGGTCGGCTGGGTGGTGCTGACTGTCGCTCCTAAACT
GGAAAGATTTGAATTCGGTGGTGGATCAGGTGGAGGATCTATGGTGAGCAAGGGCGAGGAGGATAACATG
GCCATCATCAAGGAGTTCATGCGCTTCAAGGTGCACATGGAGGGCTCCGTGAACGGCCACGAGTTCGAGA
TCGAGGGCGAGGGCGAGGGCCGCCCCTACGAGGGCACCCAGACCGCCAAGCTGAAGGTGACCAAGGGTGG
CCCCCTGCCCTTCGCCTGGGACATCCTGTCCCCTCAGTTCATGTACGGCTCCAAGGCCTACGTGAAGCAC
CCCGCCGACATCCCCGACTACTTGAAGCTGTCCTTCCCCGAGGGCTTCAAGTGGGAGCGCGTGATGAACT
TCGAGGACGGCGGCGTGGTGACCGTGACCCAGGACTCCTCCCTGCAGGACGGCGAGTTCATCTACAAGGT
GAAGCTGCGCGGCACCAACTTCCCCTCCGACGGCCCCGTAATGCAGAAGAAGACCATGGGCTGGGAGGCC
TCCTCCGAGCGGATGTACCCCGAGGACGGCGCCCTGAAGGGCGAGATCAAGCAGAGGCTGAAGCTGAAGG
ACGGCGGCCACTACGACGCTGAGGTCAAGACCACCTACAAGGCCAAGAAGCCCGTGCAGCTGCCCGGCGC
CTACAACGTCAACATCAAGTTGGACATCACCTCCCACAACGAGGACTACACCATCGTGGAACAGTACGAA
CGCGCCGAGGGCCGCCACTCCACCGGCGGCATGGACGAGCTGTACAAGTAATGA
